>Addgene plasmid #123200 | pSB167 - pL2_pSB90_2x35S::fLUC-I::tNOS_tMAS::rLUC-I::pMAS | addgene full sequence | sequence record 242251 | Addgene NGS Result
TTAAATATCCGATTATTCTAATAAACGCTCTTTTCTCTTAGGTTTACCCGCCAATATATCCTGTCAAACA
CTGATAGTTTAAACGGATCACTTCGTGTCCCTCGGTCACATGTGCATCCTCGTAAGGAGATTTTTCAAAT
CAGTGCGCAAGACGTGACGTAAGTATCCGAGTCAGTTTTTATTTTTCTACTAATTTGGTCGTTTATTTCG
GCGTGTAGGACATGGCAACCGGGCCTGAATTTCGCGGGTATTCTGTTTCTATTCCAACTTTTTCTTGATC
CGCAGCCATTAACGACTTTTGAATAGATACGCTGACACGCCAAGCCTCGCTAGTCAAAAGTGTACCAAAC
AACGCTTTACAGCAAGAACGGAATGCGCGTGACGCTCGCGGTGACGCCATTTCGCCTTTTCAGAAATGGA
TAAATAGCCTTGCTTCCTATTATATCTTCCCAAATTACCAATACATTACACTAGCATCTGAATTTCATAA
CCAATCTCGATACACCAAATCGAATGACTTCTAAGGTTTATGATCCTGAACAAAGAAAGAGAATGATTAC
TGGACCTCAATGGTGGGCTAGATGTAAGCAAATGAATGTTCTTGATTCTTTTATTAATTATTATGATTCT
GAAAAGCATGCTGAAAATGCTGTTATTTTTCTTCATGGAAATGCTGCTTCTTCTTATCTTTGGAGACATG
TTGTTCCACATATTGAACCAGTTGCTAGATGTATTATTCCAGATCTTATTGGTATGGGAAAGTCTGGTAA
GTCTGGTAATGGTTCTTATAGACTTCTTGATCATTATAAGTATCTTACTGCTTGGTTTGAACTTCTTAAT
CTTCCAAAGAAGATTATTTTTGTTGGACATGATTGGGGTGCTTGTTTGGCTTTTCATTATTCTTATGAAC
ATCAAGATAAGATTAAGGCTATTGTTCATGCTGAATCTGTTGTTGATGTTATTGAATCTTGGGATGAATG
GCCTGATATTGAAGAAGATATTGCTTTGATTAAGTCTGAAGAAGGAGAAAAGATGGTTTTGGAAAATAAT
TTCTTTGTTGAAACTATGTTGCCATCTAAGATTATGAGAAAGCTTGAACCAGAAGAATTTGCTGCTTATC
TTGAACCATTTAAGGAAAAGGGTGAAGTTAGAAGGCCAACTCTTTCTTGGCCTAGAGAAATTCCTCTTGT
TAAGGGTGGTAAGCCTGATGTTGTTCAAATTGTTAGAAATTATAATGCTTATCTTAGAGCTTCTGATGAT
CTTCCAAAGATGTTTATTGAATCTGATCCAGGATTCTTTTCTAATGCTATTGTTGAAGGTGCTAAGAAGT
TTCCTAATACTGAATTTGTTAAGGTACTTCATGCTTCAACGTGTAACTTAAGAGATACTGTGTGAAATTT
TATATTTCCATACATTTGCTTGACCTTTGCTTTTTGTCAATTTTTTTCCCCTTACAGGTTAAGGGACTTC
ATTTTTCTCAAGAAGATGCTCCTGATGAAATGGGAAAGTATATTAAGTCTTTTGTTGAAAGAGTTCTTAA
GAATGAACAATGAGCTTGGACTCCCATGTTGGCAAAGGCAACCAAACAAACAATGAATGATCCGCTCCTG
CATATGGGGCGGTTTGAGTATTTCAACTGCCATTTGGGCTGAATTGTAGACATGCTCCTGTCAGAAATTC
CGTGATCTTACTCAATATTCAGTAATCTCGGCCAATATCCTAAATGTGCGTGGCTTTATCTGTCTTTGTA
TTGTTTCATCAATTCATGTAACGTTTGCTTTTCTTATGAATTTTCAAATAAATTATCCGCTGAGCTCGAA
TTCTAGTAAACCCGTCAAAACCTTGCAGCGTCGATCTAGTAACATAGATGACACCGCGCGCGATAATTTA
TCCTAGTTTGCGCGCTATATTTTGTTTTCTATCGCGTATTAAATGTATAATTGCGGGACTCTAATCATAA
AAACCCATCTCATAAATAACGTCATGCATTACATGTTAATTATTACATGCTTAACGTAATTCAACAGAAA
TTATATGATAATCATCGCAAGACCGGCAACAGGATTCAATCTTAAGAAACTTTATTGCCAAATGTTTGAA
CGATCTGCTTGACAAGCTTACAATTTGGACTTTCCGCCCTTCTTGGCCTTTATGAGGATCTCTCTGATTT
TTCTTGCGTCGAGTTTTCCGGTAAGACCTTTCGGTACTTCGTCCACAAACACAACTCCTCCGCGCAACTT
TTTCGCGGTTGTTACTTGACTGGCGACGTAATCCACGATCTCTTTTTCCGTCATCGTCTTTCCGTGCTCC
AAAACAACAACGGCGGCGGGAAGTTCACCGGCGTCATCGTCGGGCAGACCTGCCACGCCCGCGTCGAAGA
TGTTGGGGTGTTGTAACAATATCGATTCCAATTCAGCGGGGGCCACCTGATATCCTTTGTATTTAATTAA
AGACTTCAAGCGGTCAACTATGAAGAAGTGTTCGTCCTCGTCCCAGTAAGCTATGTCTCCAGAATGTAGC
CATCCATCCTTGTCAATCAAGGCGTTGGTCGCTTCCGGATTGTTTACATAACCGGACATAATCATAGGTC
CTCTGACACATAATTCGCCTCTCTGATTAACGCCCAGCGTTTTCCCGGTATCCAGATCCACAACCTTCGC
TTCAAAAAATGGAACAACTTTACCGACCGCGCCCGGTTTATCATCCCCCTCGGGTGTAATCAGAATAGCT
GATGTAGTCTCAGTGAGCCCATATCCTTGTCGTATCCCTGGAAGATGGAAGCGTTTTGCAACCGCTTCCC
CGACTTCTTTCGAAAGAGGTGCGCCCCCAGAAGCAATTTCGTGTAAATTAGATAAATCGTATTTGTCAAT
CAGAGTGCTTTTGGCGAAGAATGAAAATAGGGTTGGTACTAGCAACGCACTTTGAATTTTGTAATCCTGA
AGGGATCGTAAAAACAGCTCTTCTTCAAATCTATACATTAAGACGACTCGAAATCCACATATCAAATATC
CGAGTGTAGTAAACATTCCAAAACCGTGATGGAATGGAACAACACTTAAAATCGCAGTATCCGGAATGAT
TTGATTGCCAAAAATAGGATCTCTGGCATGCGAGAATCTGACGCAGGCAGTTCTATGCGGAAGGGCCACA
CCCTTAGGTAACCCAGTAGATCCAGAGGAATTCATTATCAGTGCAATTGTTTTGTCACGATCAAAGGACT
CTGGTACAAAATCGTATTCATTAAAACCGGGAGGTAGATGAGATGTGACGAACGTGTACATCGACTGAAA
TCCCTGGTAATCCGTTTTAGAATCCATGATAATAATTTTCTGGATTATTGGTAATTTTTTTTGCACGTTC
AAAATTTTTTGCAACCCCTTTTTGGAAACAAACACTACGGTAGGCTGCGAAATGTTCATACTGTTGAGCA
ATTCACGTTCATTATAAATGTCGTTCGCGGGCGCAACTGCAACTCCGATAAATAACGCGCCCAACACCGG
CATAAAGAATTGAAGAGAGTTTTCACTGCATACGACGATTCTGTGATTTGTATTCAGCCCATATCGTTTC
ATAGCTTCTGCCAACCGAACGGACATTTCGAAGTATTCCGCGTACGTGATGTTCACCTGCACATCAACAA
ATTTTGGTCATATATTAGAAAAGTTATAAATTAAAATATACACACTTATAAACTACAGAAAAGCAATTGC
TATATACTACATTCTTTTATTTTGAAAAAAATATTTGAAATATTATATTACTACTAATTAATGATAATTA
TTATATATATATCAAAGGTAGAAGCAGAAACTTACCTCGATATGTGCATCTGTAAAAGCAATTGTTCCAG
GAACCAGGGCGTATCTCTTCATAGCCTTATGCAGTTGCTCTCCAGCGGTTCCATCCTCTAGAGGATAGAA
TGGCGCCGGGCCTTTCTTTATGTTTTTGGCGTCCTCCATTGTATCGATAATTGTAAATGTAATTGTAATG
TTGTTTGTTGTTTGTTGTTGTTGGTAATTGTTGTAAAAATGAGCTCTTATACTCGAGCGTGTCCTCTCCA
AATGAAATGAACTTCCTTATATAGAGGAAGGGTCTTGCGAAGGATAGTGGGATTGTGCGTCATCCCTTAC
GTCAGTGGAGATGTCACATCAATCCACTTGCTTTGTAGACGTGGTTGGAACCTCTTCTTTTTCCACGATG
CTCCTCGTGGGTGGGGGTCCATCTTTGGGACCACTGTCGGCAGAGAGATCTTGAATGATAGCCTTTCCTT
TATCGCAATGATGGCATTTGTAGGAGCCACCTTCCTTTTCTACTGTCCTTTCGATGAAGTGACAGATAGC
TGGGCAATGGAATCCGAGGAGGTTTCCCGAAATTATCCTTTGTTGAAAAGTCTCAATAGCCCTTTGATCT
TCTGAGACTGTATCTTTGACATTTTTGGAGTAGACCAGAGTGTCGTGCTCCACCATGTTATCACATCAAT
CCACTTGCTTTGTAGACGTGGTTGGAACCTCTTCTTTTTCCACGATGCTCCTCGTGGGTGGGGGTCCATC
TTTGGGACCACTGTCGGCAGAGAGATCTTGAATGATAGCCTTTCCTTTATCGCAATGATGGCATTTGTAG
GAGCCACCTTCCTTTTCTACTGTCCTTTCGATGAAGTGACAGATAGCTGGGCAATGGAATCCGAGGAGGT
TTCCCGAAATTATCCTTTGTTGAAAAGTCTCAATAGCCCTTTGATCTTCTGAGACTGTATCTTTGACATT
TTTGGAGTAGACCAGAGTGTCGTGCTCCACCATGTTGACCTCCGGATCCGAATTCGGCACAGAGTGTTCA
ACCCCAGTACATTAAAAACGTCCGCAATGTGTTATTAAGTTGTCTAAGCGTCAATTTGTTTACACCACAA
TATATCCTGCCACCAGCCAGCCAACAGCTCCCCGACCGGCAGCTCGGCACAAAATCACCACTCGATACAG
GCAGCCCATCAACCATGACTACTGTCCGGTCCAACAGATCCGAGCAGGAACCGTAAAAAGGCCGCGTTGC
TGGCGTTTTTCCATAGGCTCCGCCCCCCTGACGAGCATCACAAAAATCGACGCTCAAGTCAGAGGTGGCG
AAACCCGACAGGACTATAAAGATACCAGGCGTTTCCCCCTGGAAGCTCCCTCGTGCGCTCTCCTGTTCCG
ACCCTGCCGCTTACCGGATACCTGTCCGCCTTTCTCCCTTCGGGAAGCGTGGCGCTTTCTCATAGCTCAC
GCTGTAGGTATCTCAGTTCGGTGTAGGTCGTTCGCTCCAAGCTGGGCTGTGTGCACGAACCCCCCGTTCA
GCCCGACCGCTGCGCCTTATCCGGTAACTATCGTCTTGAGTCCAACCCGGTAAGACACGACTTATCGCCA
CTGGCAGCAGCCACTGGTAACAGGATTAGCAGAGCGAGGTATGTAGGCGGTGCTACAGAGTTCTTGAAGT
GGTGGCCTAACTACGGCTACACTAGAAGAACAGTATTTGGTATCTGCGCTCTGCTGAAGCCAGTTACCTT
CGGAAAAAGAGTTGGTAGCTCTTGATCCGGCAAACAAACCACCGCTGGTAGCGGTGGTTTTTTTGTTTGC
AAGCAGCAGATTACGCGCAGAAAAAAAGGATCTCAAGAAGATCCTTTGATCTTTTCTACGGGGTCTGACG
CTCAGTGAGATCACGAGCCAGTATCCTGACGAATGGGTTCTCGTCCAACGCCCCTTTATCGACAGTATGT
GAATTTGCAGTGTGGCCGCGATCAACGCACACTGGCCTTGGGTCTGAAGGGTGATCTTCAAAACGAACCC
CCGTCTTGGTGGTCAGTGTGATGGGCACATCGCTTACTCCTCAGTCACCCTTTGAGCCAGATAATTAAGA
GGCAAATGCAATTGGCTCAGGCTGCCATCGTCCCCCCGTGCGAAACCTGCACGTCCGCGTCAAAGAAATA
ACCGGCACCTCTTGCTGTTTTTATCAGTTGAGGGCTTGACGGATCCGCCTCAAGTTTGCGGCGCAGCCTC
AAAATGAGAACATCTATACTCCTGTCATAAACCTCCTCGTCGCGTACTCGACTGGCAATGAGAAGTTGCT
CGCGCGATAGAACGTCGCGGGGTTTCTCTAAAAACGCGAGGAGAAGATTGAACTCACCTGCCGTAAGTTT
CACCTCACCGCCAGCTTCGGACATCAAGCGACGTTGCCTGAGATTAAGTGTCCAGTCAGTAAAACAAAAA
GACCGTCGGTCTTTGGAGCGGACAACGTTGGGGCGCACGCGCAAGGCAACCCGAATGCGTGCTAGAAACT
CTCTGATACTGAACGGCTTAGCGATAAAATCACTTGCTCCTAGCTCGAGTGCAACAACTTTATCCGTCTC
CTCAAGGCGGTCGCCACTGATAATTATGATTGGAATATCAGACTTTGCCGCCAGATTACGAACGATCTCG
AGCCCATCTTCACGACCTAAATCTAGATCAACAACCACGACATCGACCGTCGCGGAAGAGAGTACTCTTG
TGAACTGGGTGCTGTCGGCTACCGCGGTCACTTTGAAGGCGTGGATCGTAAGGTATTCAATAATAAGATG
CCGCATAGCGACGTCGTCATCGACAAGAAGAACGTGTTTCAACGGCTCACCTTTCAATCTAAAATCTGAA
CCCTTGTTCACAGCGCTTGAGAAATTTTCACGTGAAGGATGTACAATCATCTCCAGCTAAATGGGCAGTT
CGTCAGAATTGCGGCTGACCGCGGATGACAAAAATGCGAACCAAGTATTTCAATTTTATGACAAAAATTC
TCAATCGTTGTTACAAGTGAAACGCTTCGAGGTTACAGCTAGAACGAAAACTCACGTTAAGGGATTTTGG
TCATGAGATTATCAAAAAGGATCTTCACCTAGATCCTTTTAAATTAAAAATGAAGTTTTAAATCAATCTA
AAGTATATATGAGTAAACTTGGTCTGACAGCTAAAACAATTCATCCAGTAAAATATAATATTTTATTTTC
TCCCAATCAGGCTTGATCCCCAGTAAGTCAAAAAATAGCTCGACATACTGTTCTTCCCCGATATCCTCCC
TGAGCGACCGGACGCAGAAGGCAATGTCATACCACTTGTCCGCCCTGCCGCTTCTCCCAAGATCAATAAA
GCCACTTACTTTGCCATCTTTCACAAAGATGTTGCTGTCTCCCAGGTCGCCGTGGGAAAAGACAAGTTCC
TCTTCGGGCTTTTCCGTCTTTAAAAAATCATACAGCTCGCGCGGATCTTTAAATGGAGTGTCCTCTTCCC
AGTTTTCGCAATCCACATCGGCCAGATCGTTATTCAGTAAGTAATCCAATTCGGCTAAGCGGCTGTCTAA
GCTATTCGTATAGGGACAATCCGATATGTCGATGGAGTGAAAGAGCCTGATGCACTCCGCATACAGCTCG
ATAATCTTTTCAGGGCTTTGTTCATCTTCATACTCTTCCGAGCAAAGGACGCCATCGGCCTCACTCATGA
GCAGATTGCTCCAGCCATCATGCCGTTCAAAGTGCAGGACCTTTGGAACAGGCAGCTTTCCTTCCAGCCA
TAGCATCATGTCCTTTTCCCGTTCCACATCATAGGTGGTCCCTTTATACCGGCTGTCCGTCATTTTTAAA
TATAGGTTTTCATTTTCTCCCACCAGCTTATATACCTTAGCAGGAGACATTCCTTCCGTATCTTTTACGC
AGCGGTATTTTTCGATCAGTTTTTTCAATTCCGGTGATATTCTCATTTTAGCCATACTCTTCCTTTTTCA
ATATTATTGAAGCATTTATCAGGGTTATTGTCTCATGAGCGGATACATATTTGAATGTATTTAGAAAAAT
AAACAAATAGGGGTTCCGCGCACTCGGAGCCTTGATGTGGGCGCTTTTTGCAGCTGTTCGGCTGTGCGCT
GGCCAGACAGTTATGCACAGGCCAGGCGGGTTTTAAGAGTTTTAATAAGTTTTAAAGAGTTTTAGGCGGA
AAAATCGCCTTTTTTCTCTTTTATATCAGTCACTTACATGTGTGACCGGTTCCCAATGTACGGCTTTGGG
TTCCCAATGTACGGGTTCCGGTTCCCAATGTACGGCTTTGGGTTCCCAATGTACGTGCTATCCACAGGAA
AGAAGCTTTTTCGACCTTTTTCCCCTGCTAGGGCAATTTGCCCTAGCATCTGCTCCGTACATTAGGAACC
GGCGGATGCTTCGCCCTCGATCAGGTTGCGGTAGCGCATGACTAGGATCGGGCCAGCCTGCCCCGCCTCC
TCCTTCAAATCGTACTCCGGCAGGTCATTTGACCCGATCAGCTTGCGCACGGTGAAACAGAACTTCTTGA
ACTCTCCGGCGCTGCCACTGCGTTCGTAGATCGTCTTGAACAACCATCTGGCTTCTGCCTTGCCTGCGGC
GCGGCGTGCCAGGCGGTAGAGAAAACGGCCGATGCCGGGATCGATCAAAAAGTAATCGGGGTGAACCGTC
AGCACGTCCGGGTTCTTGCCTTCTGTGATCTCGCGGTACATCCAATCAGCTAGCTCGATCTCGATGTACT
CCGGCCGCCCGGTTTCGCTCTTTACGATCTTGTAGCGGCTAATCAAGGCTTCACCCTCGGATACCGTCAC
CAGGCGGCCGTTCTTGGCCTTCTTCGTACGCTGCATGGCAACGTGCGTGGTGTTTAACCGAATGCAGGTT
TCTACCAGGTCGTCTTTCTGCTTTCCGCCATCGGCTCGCCGGCAGAACTTGAGTACGTCCGCAACGTGTG
GACGGAACACGCGGCCGGGCTTGTCTCCCTTCCCTTCCCGGTATCGGTTCATGGATTCGGTTAGATGGGA
AACCGCCATCAGTACCAGGTCGTAATCCCACACACTGGCCATGCCGGCCGGCCCTGCGGAAACCTCTACG
TGCCCGTCTGGAAGCTCGTAGCGGATCACCTCGCCAGCTCGTCGGTCACGCTTCGACAGACGGAAAACGG
CCACGTCCATGATGCTGCGACTATCGCGGGTGCCCACGTCATAGAGCATCGGAACGAAAAAATCTGGTTG
CTCGTCGCCCTTGGGCGGCTTCCTAATCGACGACGCACCGGCTGCCGGCGGTTGCCGGGATTCTTTGCGG
ATTCGATCAGCGGCCGCTTGCCACGATTCACCGGGGCGTGCTTCTGCCTCGATGCGTTGCCGCTGGGCGG
CCTGCGCGGCCTTCAACTTCTCCACCAGGTCATCACCCAGCGCCGCGCCGATTTGTACCGGGCCGGATGG
TTTGCGACCGCTCACGCCGATTCCTCGGGCTTGGGGGTTCCAGTGCCATTGCAGGGCCGGCAGACAACCC
AGCCGCTTACGCCTGGCCAACCGCCCGTTCCTCCACACATGGGGCATTCCACGGCGTCGGTGCCTGGTTG
TTCTTGATTTTCCATGCCGCCTCCTTTAGCCGCTAAAATTCATCTACTCATTTATTCATTTGCTCATTTA
CTCTGGTAGCTGCGCGATGTATTCAGATAGCAGCTCGGTAATGGTCTTGCCTTGGCGTACCGCGTACATC
TTCAGCTTGGTGTGATCCTCCGCCGGCAACTGAAAGTTGACCCGCTTCATGGCTGGCGTGTCTGCCAGGC
TGGCCAACGTTGCAGCCTTGCTGCTGCGTGCGCTCGGACGGCCGGCACTTAGCGTGTTTGTGCTTTTGCT
CATTTTCTCTTTACCTCATTAACTCAAATGAGTTTTGATTTAATTTCAGCGGCCAGCGCCTGGACCTCGC
GGGCAGCGTCGCCCTCGGGTTCTGATTCAAGAACGGTTGTGCCGGCGGCGGCAGTGCCTGGGTAGCTCAC
GCGCTGCGTGATACGGGACTCAAGAATGGGCAGCTCGTACCCGGCCAGCGCCTCGGCAACCTCACCGCCG
ATGCGCGTGCCTTTGATCGCCCGCGACACGACAAAGGCCGCTTGTAGCCTTCCATCCGTGACCTCAATGC
GCTGCTTAACCAGCTCCACCAGGTCGGCGGTGGCCCATATGTCGTAAGGGCTTGGCTGCACCGGAATCAG
CACGAAGTCGGCTGCCTTGATCGCGGACACAGCCAAGTCCGCCGCCTGGGGCGCTCCGTCGATCACTACG
AAGTCGCGCCGGCCGATGGCCTTCACGTCGCGGTCAATCGTCGGGCGGTCGATGCCGACAACGGTTAGCG
GTTGATCTTCCCGCACGGCCGCCCAATCGCGGGCACTGCCCTGGGGATCGGAATCGACTAACAGAACATC
GGCCCCGGCGAGTTGCAGGGCGCGGGCTAGATGGGTTGCGATGGTCGTCTTGCCTGACCCGCCTTTCTGG
TTAAGTACAGCGATAACCTTCATGCGTTCCCCTTGCGTATTTGTTTATTTACTCATCGCATCATATACGC
AGCGACCGCATGACGCAAGCTGTTTTACTCAAATACACATCACCTTTTTAGACGGCGGCGCTCGGTTTCT
TCAGCGGCCAAGCTGGCCGGCCAGGCCGCCAGCTTGGCATCAGACAAACCGGCCAGGATTTCATGCAGCC
GCACGGCTGGCACATACAAATGGACGAACGGATAAACCTTTTCACGCCCTT
Features (pLannotate 1.2.2; 19 found; start..end, strand, type, name):
     42..66      -  misc_feature   RB T-DNA repeat: right border repeat from nopaline C58 T-DNA
    132..512     +  promoter       MAS promoter: mannopine synthase promoter (Velten et al., 1984)
    514..1368    +  CDS            LUCI_RENRE (fragment): Experimental evidence at protein level: Swiss-Prot protein existence level 1. Upon binding the substrate, the enzyme catalyzes an oxygenation, producing a very short-lived hydroperoxide that cyclizes into a dioxetanone structure, which collapses, releasing a CO(2) molecule. The spontaneous breakdown of the dioxetanone releases the energy (about 50 kcal/mole) that is necessary to generate the excited state of the coelenteramide product, which is the singlet form of the monoanion. In vivo the product undergoes the process of nonradiative energy transfer to an accessory protein, a green fluoresce
   1446..1550    +  CDS            LUCI_RENRE (fragment): Experimental evidence at protein level: Swiss-Prot protein existence level 1. Upon binding the substrate, the enzyme catalyzes an oxygenation, producing a very short-lived hydroperoxide that cyclizes into a dioxetanone structure, which collapses, releasing a CO(2) molecule. The spontaneous breakdown of the dioxetanone releases the energy (about 50 kcal/mole) that is necessary to generate the excited state of the coelenteramide product, which is the singlet form of the monoanion. In vivo the product undergoes the process of nonradiative energy transfer to an accessory protein, a green fluoresce
   1555..1807    +  terminator     MAS terminator: mannopine synthase terminator
   1853..2105    -  terminator     NOS terminator: nopaline synthase terminator and poly(A) signal
   2118..3628    -  CDS            luciferase (fragment): firefly luciferase; luc
   3627..3815    -  intron         IV2 intron: modified second intron of the potato ST-LS1 gene (Vancanneyt et al., 1990)
   3814..3959    -  CDS            luciferase (fragment): firefly luciferase; luc
   3968..4021    -  misc_feature   TMV Ω: translational enhancer from the tobacco mosaic virus 5'-leader sequence (Gallie et al., 1988)
   4046..4722    -  promoter       CaMV 35S promoter (enhanced): cauliflower mosaic virus 35S promoter with a duplicated enhancer region
   4888..4912    -  misc_feature   LB T-DNA repeat: left border repeat from nopaline C58 T-DNA
   5048..5636    -  rep_origin     ori: high-copy-number ColE1/pMB1/pBR322/pUC origin of replication
   5900..6700    -  CDS            virG: VIRG_AGRT9 - Protein inferred from homology: Swiss-Prot protein existence level 3. VirG is required for the positive regulation of at least two vir loci encoded by the Ti plasmid of A.tumefaciens. From Agrobacterium tumefaciens (strain 15955).
   6961..7755    -  CDS            KanR: aminoglycoside phosphotransferase; aphA-3; confers resistance to kanamycin
   7756..7860    -  promoter       AmpR promoter: bla
   7922..8116    -  rep_origin     pVS1 oriV: origin of replication for the Pseudomonas plasmid pVS1 (Heeb et al., 2000)
   8182..9255    -  CDS            pVS1 RepA: replication protein from the Pseudomonas plasmid pVS1 (Heeb et al., 2000)
   9684..10313   -  CDS            pVS1 StaA: stability protein from the Pseudomonas plasmid pVS1 (Heeb et al., 2000)
