[The description below was written by a language model from this plasmid's Addgene catalogue record and pLannotate feature annotations shown in this document.]
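Description:
pSB167 is a binary plant expression vector for Agrobacterium-mediated transient expression, assembled as a level 2 ("pL2") construct in the pSB90 backbone. pSB90 is a derivative of pAGM4723 to which the VirGN54D gene was added. It replicates at high copy in E. coli through a ColE1/pUC-type origin, and the pVS1 oriV, RepA and StaA functions provide replication and stable maintenance in Agrobacterium. Selection is by kanamycin, via an aminoglycoside phosphotransferase gene annotated downstream of the bla (AmpR) promoter. The virG coding sequence lies in the backbone, outside the T-DNA. According to the depositors, the N54D variant increases Agrobacterium virulence and so improves T-DNA delivery.

Two luciferase expression units sit between the nopaline-type right and left T-DNA borders, arranged tail to tail so that they are transcribed convergently. Next to the right border, the mannopine synthase (MAS) promoter drives Renilla luciferase, which ends in the MAS terminator. Its coding sequence is annotated as two fragments separated by a gap, consistent with the intron stated in the record, although that intron is not itself annotated. On the opposite strand, an enhanced CaMV 35S promoter with a duplicated enhancer, followed by the TMV Ω translational leader, drives firefly luciferase. This gene is interrupted by the modified potato ST-LS1 IV2 intron and terminated by the NOS terminator. Because bacteria cannot splice the introns, functional luciferase is not made in Agrobacterium, and the measured signal therefore comes from transformed plant cells.

With both reporters on a single T-DNA, the plasmid is suited to dual-luciferase assays in which one enzyme normalises the other. It was deposited in connection with a transient transformation method for Catharanthus roseus seedlings.
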