Addgene plasmid #123200: pSB167 - pL2_pSB90_2x35S::fLUC-I::tNOS_tMAS::rLUC-I::pMAS
Purpose: binary plant vector for transient expression of a Renilla luciferase (rLUC, with intron) and a firefly luciferase (fLUC, with intron) in plants
Depositing lab: Erin Cram & Carolyn Lee-Parsons. Depositing organization: Northeastern University. Publication: EASI Transformation: An Efficient Transient Expression Method for Analyzing Gene Function in Catharanthus roseus Seedlings. Mortensen S, Bernal-Franco D, Cole LF, Sathitloetsakun S, Cram EJ, Lee-Parsons CWT. Front Plant Sci. 2019 Jun 11;10:755. doi: 10.3389/fpls.2019.00755. eCollection 2019. PubMed 31263474.
Backbone
  Vector backbone: pSB90
  Backbone manufacturer: Modified from pAGM4723 (Weber et al., 2011; DOI:10.1371/journal.pone.0016765) by the addition of the VirGN54D gene
  Backbone size w/o insert (bp): 5851
  Vector type: Plant Expression, Luciferase
Growth in bacteria
  Bacterial resistance: Kanamycin, 50 μg/mL
  Growth temperature: 37°C
  Growth strain: DH5alpha
  Copy number: High Copy
Gene/Insert
  Gene/Insert name: 2x35S::fLUC-I::tNOS tMAS::rLUC-I::pMAS
  Species: Synthetic
  Insert size (bp): 4698
  Cloning method: Restriction Enzyme; 5′ cloning site Unknown (unknown if destroyed); 3′ cloning site Unknown (unknown if destroyed)
  Sequencing primers: 5′ n/a
Terms and licenses: Academic/Nonprofit Terms; Industry Terms: Not Available to Industry
Depositor comments: Vector for transient expression of a Renilla luciferase and a firefly luciferase (rLUC and fLUC, with introns for avoiding expression in Agrobacteria) in plants. Increased virulence in Agrob. through VirGN54D in the vector backbone. Can be used for dual-luciferase assays
How to cite: pSB167 - pL2_pSB90_2x35S::fLUC-I::tNOS_tMAS::rLUC-I::pMAS was a gift from Erin Cram & Carolyn Lee-Parsons (Addgene plasmid # 123200 ; http://n2t.net/addgene:123200 ; RRID:Addgene_123200)
